Addgene plasmid #53692: pMiR-RECK-3'UTR-miR-7-mut
Purpose: Luciferase reporter assay for RECK 3'UTR that has point mutations on miR-7 binding site
Depositing lab: Edward Chan. Depositing organization: University of Florida. Publication: Keratinization-associated miR-7 and miR-21 regulate tumor suppressor reversion-inducing cysteine-rich protein with kazal motifs (RECK) in oral cancer. Jung HM, Phillips BL, Patel RS, Cohen DM, Jakymiw A, Kong WW, Cheng JQ, Chan EK. J Biol Chem. 2012 Aug 24;287(35):29261-72. doi: 10.1074/jbc.M112.366518. Epub 2012 Jul 2. PubMed 22761427.
Backbone
  Vector backbone: pMiR-Target
  Backbone manufacturer: Origene
  Backbone size w/o insert (bp): 7900
  Total vector size (bp): 9100
  Vector type: Luciferase
Growth in bacteria
  Bacterial resistance: Kanamycin, 50 μg/mL
  Growth temperature: 37°C
  Growth strain: DH5alpha
  Copy number: Unknown
Gene/Insert
  Gene/Insert name: RECK-3'UTR
  Species: H. sapiens (human)
  Insert size (bp): 1229
  Mutation: nucleotide position 171-174 are mutated to GAAG
  GenBank ID: NM_021111.2
  Entrez Gene: RECK (a.k.a. ST15)
  Cloning method: Restriction Enzyme; 5′ cloning site EcoR1 (not destroyed); 3′ cloning site Not1 (not destroyed)
  Sequencing primers: 5′ AGAAGCTGCGCGGTGGTGTTGTG; 3′ CTGGAGGATCATCCAGCCGGCGT
Terms and licenses: Academic/Nonprofit Terms; Industry Terms: Not Available to Industry
How to cite: pMiR-RECK-3'UTR-miR-7-mut was a gift from Edward Chan (Addgene plasmid # 53692 ; http://n2t.net/addgene:53692 ; RRID:Addgene_53692)
