[The description below was written by a language model from this plasmid's Addgene catalogue record.]
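Description:
pMiR-RECK-3'UTR-miR-7-mut is a luciferase reporter plasmid built on the commercial pMiR-Target backbone (Origene) and designed to test microRNA regulation of the human RECK transcript. The backbone is about 7.9 kb and the finished construct about 9.1 kb. It is propagated in standard E. coli cloning strains under kanamycin selection. The record does not state the copy number or origin of replication, nor the promoter driving the reporter or any mammalian selection marker or additional reporter on the backbone.

The insert is a 1,229 bp fragment of the 3' untranslated region of human RECK (reversion-inducing cysteine-rich protein with Kazal motifs, also called ST15), cloned between EcoRI and NotI sites that both remain intact. In this type of vector the UTR fragment sits downstream of the luciferase coding sequence, so the reporter mRNA carries the RECK 3'UTR. Any microRNA that binds the UTR will reduce luciferase output through translational repression or transcript destabilisation. In this version, nucleotides 171–174 of the insert have been changed by point mutation to disrupt the predicted miR-7 binding site.

The construct serves as the specificity control in microRNA target-validation assays. If miR-7 represses a reporter carrying the wild-type RECK 3'UTR but not this mutant, the repression can be attributed to direct pairing at that site. The associated work examined regulation of the tumour suppressor RECK by miR-7 and miR-21 in oral cancer. No feature table accompanies the record, so the arrangement of backbone elements cannot be described in more detail.
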