>Addgene plasmid #53692 | pMiR-RECK-3'UTR-miR-7-mut | depositor partial sequence | sequence record 83883 | pMiR-RECK-3'UTR-miR-7-mut sequence 1179 bps
TCAAAGCAGGGTGCCTAAAGCTGACGGCAAGTTGGACGCCCGCAAGATCCGCGAGATTCTCATTAAGGCC
AAGAAGGGCGGAAAGATCGCCGTGTAACAATTGGCAGAGCTCAGAATTCAGGACTGCTGGTTTGTAGTTG
AATATTGGCCAAGGAAAGGCACATGTCACCTCTATTCGCCACACAGTATTTTTTTTTTTAATCCGCCAAT
ATTAGTAGGATTTTTGTTTTGTTTTTACAAATGTTAAAATGTGTTGTTCCAAATACTAATGAAAACAGAA
TGTCTGAAGCTGGTAGACCACTGCCATATGATTTACATTTCCTCACCATAAGGGTCCCCCACTCTAAAGC
AAATTTATCGCTGGGAAATGAGATGACCACTTTTTAGAAAGATAATTCACTGTACTATCAGGTTCACAAA
CTTCATTTCAGAGTTCTTTTTGAAGTATTTAAGGTTCCCGTTGCATTTGTTTTGTTTACAGATAATTACC
TACTGTGGCTAGAAGCTAGGGGTCCCAGTGAAGAGCCACTGCCATTAAAGAATATGAAACATAGATAAAA
CATCTTTGAAATTATGTAAATTATGTAAATTATCAGGCAAATTTGCATTAAATTACAGAAATTTAATTCA
GAACCCCAACTACTGTGTTATGCAAAAGCAAGCTGATTAAATGACACTCATATAATTATATGTTGTAAGC
AACAGGCTCACTGGTCACGGATTTGTGTCTGTGACTTTTGTGAAAGGGAGAAGTGACATTGCATCAAAGC
ATCTTGCATTATGCAATTTTTATATTAACCAGATATATATTCATCGGTATTCATCCAAGTTAAATGTAGA
GTTTTTAAACATCAATCTTTAAACCAATTGCTGCTACTTATATAATTGCCAAAAAGTGAAATAATGTGTA
GTTCATGTAATAATACATTATATTTCTATTTTATTATGAAGAAGTGAATAGCCATATTTGTAAAATGACA
ATCATGTGTTGTTAACCCAGTGCTTTCATTCGTGAAAACACATTGCTTTTTTGTGAATATGCACATGTAG
ATAGTGTTCTGTCTGACCTTTCTTTTTTGATATAGAGGTTNAAGNANTGGGGNTTATATTATTTNAAGTG
TCAGCTGAGNNTTAAANNNNGCATGTGNTAGGAANNNAACTTGAANNNTTCACANTTTN
