>Addgene plasmid #53692 | pMiR-RECK-3'UTR-miR-7-mut | addgene partial sequence | sequence record 90156 | TK-pA-R 5'-ttgtctccttccgtgtttca-3'
GGTGGGCGAAGAACTCCAGCATGAGATCCCCGCGCTGGAGGATCATCCAGCCGGCGTCCCGGAAAACGAT
TCCGAAGCCCAACCTTTCATAGAAGGCGGCGGTGGAATCGAAATCTCGTGATGGCAGGTTGGGCGTCGCT
TGGTCGGTCATTTTCTTCGAATCTAGATGCCGCGGCCGCTTTAAGTGCCCATTTTTCAGCAACATTTTGG
TATAATACGCATATCCCTATGTATTTCAGAGGGTACATATAATACTGAAAAAATACTTCATGTAAAATCT
AAGTTCATGTGCATACACACAAGAAGTATTACATCAAATAGCTTATTTCAAACTGTGAAACACATTCAAA
GTATTCAATTTCTTAGACAACATGCATACATTTTAATACTCAGCTTGACACTTTTAAATATATAAACCAC
AATTCTTTATACTTCTATATCAAAAAAGAAAGTCAGACAGAACACTTATCTACATTGTGCATATCACAAA
AAGCAAATGTGTTTTCACGAATGGAAAGCACTGGGTTAACACACATGATTGTCATTTTACAAATATGGCT
ATTCACCTTCTTCATAATAAAATAGAAATATAATGTATTATTTACATGAACTACACATTATTTCACTTTT
TGGCAATTATATAAGTAGCAGCAATTGGTTTAAAGATTGATGTTTAAAAACTCTACATTTAACTTGGATG
AATACCGATGAATATATATCTGGTTAATATAAAAATTGCATAATGCAAGATGCTTTGATGCAATGTCACT
TCTCCCTTTCACAAAAGTCACAGACACAAATCCGTGACCAGTGAGCCTGTTGCTTACAACATATAATTAT
ATGAGTGTCATTTAATCAGCTTGCTTTTGCATAACACAGTAGTTGGGGTTCTGAATTAAATTTCTGTAAT
TTAATGCAAATTTGCCTGATAATTTACATAATTTACATAATTTCAAAGATGTTTTATCTATGTTTCATAT
TCTTTAATGGCAGTGGCTCTTCACTGGGACCCCTAGCTTCTAGCCAC
