>Addgene plasmid #53692 | pMiR-RECK-3'UTR-miR-7-mut | addgene partial sequence | sequence record 90165 | CMV-F 5'-CGCAAATGGGCGGTAGGCGTG-3'
CTATATAAGCAGAGCTCGTTTAGTGAACCGTCAGAATTTTGTAATACGACTCACTATAGGGCGGCCGGGA
ATCGTCGACTGGATCCAGTACCGAGGAGATCTGCGCCGCGTTCGCCATGAGCGAGCTGATCAAGGAGAAC
ATGCACATGAAGCTGTACATGGAGGGCACCGTGAACAACCACCACTTCAAGTGCACATCCGAGGGCGAAG
GCAAGCCCTACGAGGGCACCCAGACCATGAAGATCAAGGTGGTCGAGGGCGGCCCTCTCCCCTTCGCCTT
CGACATCCTGGCTACCAGCTTCATGTACGGCAGCAAAGCCTTCATCAACCACACCCAGGGCATCCCCGAC
TTCTTTAAGCAGTCCTTCCCTGAGGGCTTCACATGGGAGAGAATCACCACATACGAAGACGGGGGCGTGC
TGACCGCTACCCAGGACACCAGCTTCCAGAACGGCTGCATCATCTACAACGTCAAGATCAACGGGGTGAA
CTTCCCATCCAACGGCCCTGTGATGCAGAAGAAAACACGCGGCTGGGAGGCCAACACCGAGATGCTGTAC
CCCGCTGACGGCGGCCTGAGAGGCCACAGCCAGATGGCCCTGAAGCTCGTGGGCGGGGGCTACCTGCACT
GCTCCTTCAAGACCACATACAGATCCAAGAAACCCGCTAAGAACCTCAAGATGCCCGGCTTCCACTTCGT
GGACCACAGACTGGAAAGAATCAAGGAGGCCGACAAAGAGACCTACGTCGAGCAGCACGAGATGGCTGTG
GCCAAGTACTGCGACCTCCCTAGCAAACTGGGGCACAGATCGCGTCCCTCGAGCAGAAACTCATCTCAGA
AGAGGATCTGGCAGCAAATGATATCCTGGATTACAAGGATGACGACGATAAGGTTTAAACGGCCGGCCGC
GGTCATAGCTGTTTCCTGAACAGATCCCGGGTGGCATCCCTGTGACCCCTCCCCAGTGCCTCTCCTGGCC
CTGGAAGTTGCCACTCCAGTGCCCACCAGCCTTGTCCTAATAAAATTAAGTTGCATCATTTTGTCTGACT
AGGTGTCCTTCTATAATATTATGGGGTGGAGGGG
