>Addgene plasmid #53692 | pMiR-RECK-3'UTR-miR-7-mut | addgene partial sequence | sequence record 90168 | Fluc-F1 5'-AGAAGCTGCGCGGTGGTGTTGTG-3'
GGTGCCTAAAGGACTGACCGGCAAGTTGGACGCCCGCAAGATCCGCGAGATTCTCATTAAGGCCAAGAAG
GGCGGAAAGATCGCCGTGTAACAATTGGCAGAGCTCAGAATTCAGGACTGCTGGTTTGTAGTTGAATATT
GGCCAAGGAAAGGCACATGTCACCTCTATTCGCCACACAGTATTTTTTTTTTTAATCCGCCAATATTAGT
AGGATTTTTGTTTTGTTTTTACAAATGTTAAAATGTGTTGTTCCAAATACTAATGAAAACAGAATGTCTG
AAGCTGGTAGACCACTGCCATATGATTTACATTTCCTCACCATAAGGGTCCCCCACTCTAAAGCAAATTT
ATCGCTGGGAAATGAGATGACCACTTTTTAGAAAGATAATTCACTGTACTATCAGGTTCACAAACTTCAT
TTCAGAGTTCTTTTTGAAGTATTTAAGGTTCCCGTTGCATTTGTTTTGTTTACAGATAATTACCTACTGT
GGCTAGAAGCTAGGGGTCCCAGTGAAGAGCCACTGCCATTAAAGAATATGAAACATAGATAAAACATCTT
TGAAATTATGTAAATTATGTAAATTATCAGGCAAATTTGCATTAAATTACAGAAATTTAATTCAGAACCC
CAACTACTGTGTTATGCAAAAGCAAGCTGATTAAATGACACTCATATAATTATATGTTGTAAGCAACAGG
CTCACTGGTCACGGATTTGTGTCTGTGACTTTTGTGAAAGGGAGAAGTGACATTGCATCAAAGCATCTTG
CATTATGCAATTTTTATATTAACCAGATATATATTCATCGGTATTCATCCAAGTTAAATGTAGAGTTTTT
AAACATCAATCTTTAAACCAATTGCTGCTACTTATATAATTGCCAAAAAGTGAAATAATGTGTAGTTCAT
GTAAATAATACATTATATTTCTATTTTATTATGAAGAAGGTGAATAGCCATATTTGTAAAATGACAATCA
TGTGTGTTAACCCAGTGCTTTCCATTC
